Addgene plasmid #59319: pCAG-HA-NLGN3 R451C
Purpose: Expression plasmid of HA-tagged human Neuroligin 3 harboring an R451C mutation
Depositing lab: Peter Scheiffele. Depositing organization: Columbia University. Publication: Disorder-associated mutations lead to functional inactivation of neuroligins. Chih B, Afridi SK, Clark L, Scheiffele P. Hum Mol Genet. 2004 Jul 15;13(14):1471-7. Epub 2004 May 18. 10.1093/hmg/ddh158 PubMed 15150161.
Backbone
  Vector backbone: pCAGGS
  Backbone size w/o insert (bp): 4835
  Total vector size (bp): 7313
  Vector type: Mammalian Expression
Growth in bacteria
  Bacterial resistance: Ampicillin, 100 μg/mL
  Growth temperature: 37°C
  Growth strain: DH5alpha
  Copy number: High Copy
Gene/Insert
  Gene/Insert name: NLGN3 R451C (alt name: Neuroligin 3)
  Species: H. sapiens (human)
  Insert size (bp): 2478
  Mutation: Arginine 451 to Cysteine (R451C mutation)
  GenBank ID: NM_018977 BC051715
  Entrez Gene: NLGN3 (a.k.a. HNL3)
  Promoter: CAG
  Tag / fusion protein: HA (N terminal on insert)
  Cloning method: Unknown
  Sequencing primers: 5′ pCAG-F (5'-GCAACGTGCTGGTTATTGTG-3'); 3′ Bglob-pA-R (5'-TTTTGGCAGAGGGAAAAAGA-3'); pCAG_rev_seq (5'-CAGCCACCACCTTCTGATAG-3')
Terms and licenses: Academic/Nonprofit Terms; Industry Terms: Not Available to Industry
Depositor comments: See map & sequence file for insert-releasing enzymes (e.g. NheI / XhoI). HA-epitope tag was introduced at the mature N-terminus after the signal sequence
How to cite: pCAG-HA-NLGN3 R451C was a gift from Peter Scheiffele (Addgene plasmid # 59319 ; http://n2t.net/addgene:59319 ; RRID:Addgene_59319)
