[The description below was written by a language model from this plasmid's Addgene catalogue record and pLannotate feature annotations shown in this document.]
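Description:
pCAG-HA-NLGN3 R451C is a 7,313 bp mammalian expression plasmid built on the pCAGGS backbone. It carries a human neuroligin 3 (NLGN3) cDNA in which arginine 451 is replaced by cysteine. It is propagated in E. coli as a high-copy plasmid through a ColE1/pUC-type origin and selected with ampicillin via the β-lactamase gene and its native promoter. The backbone also retains remnants of lac regulatory sequence. An SV40 origin of replication with an adjacent SV40 poly(A) signal is also present, and this origin can support episomal amplification in cells that express SV40 large T antigen.

Expression is driven by the composite CAG promoter, annotated here as the CMV immediate-early enhancer (spanning the plasmid's numbering origin), the chicken β-actin promoter and a chimeric chicken β-actin/rabbit β-globin intron. This combination gives strong, broadly active transcription in mammalian cells. The roughly 2.5 kb insert follows, and transcripts are terminated by the rabbit β-globin polyadenylation signal. The short HBB fragments flagged on either side of the insert are β-globin exon remnants typical of pCAGGS rather than intended coding sequence. The automated annotation matched the coding region to mouse Nlgn3, presumably because of close homology, whereas the catalogue record states that the insert is human. An HA epitope tag was placed at the mature N-terminus, just after the signal sequence, so it should remain on the extracellular end of the processed protein.

According to the associated publication title, the construct was used to study how disorder-associated mutations functionally inactivate neuroligins. The HA tag allows the mutant protein to be detected and localised after transfection. The cloning method is not recorded.
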