Features (pLannotate 1.2.2; 18 found; start..end, strand, type, name):
    368..645     +  promoter       chicken β-actin promoter: No description available
    647..1664    +  intron         chimeric intron: chimera between introns from chicken β-actin and rabbit β-globin
   1662..1718    +  CDS            HBB (fragment): HBB_LEPEU - Experimental evidence at protein level: Swiss-Prot protein existence level 1. Involved in oxygen transport from the lung to the various peripheral tissues. From Lepus europaeus (European hare).
   1845..4208    +  CDS            Nlgn3: NLGN3_MOUSE - Experimental evidence at protein level: Swiss-Prot protein existence level 1. Cell surface protein involved in cell-cell-interactions via its interactions with neurexin family members. Plays a role in synapse function and synaptic signal transmission, and probably mediates its effects by recruiting and clustering other synaptic proteins. May promote the initial formation of synapses, but is not essential for this. May also play a role in glia-glia or glia-neuron interactions in the developing peripheral nervous system. From Mus musculus (Mouse).
   4228..4311    +  CDS            HBB (fragment): HBB_PONPY - Experimental evidence at transcript level: Swiss-Prot protein existence level 2. Involved in oxygen transport from the lung to the various peripheral tissues. From Pongo pygmaeus (Bornean orangutan).
   4382..4437    +  polyA_signal   β-globin poly(A) signal: rabbit β-globin polyadenylation signal (Gil and Proudfoot, 1987)
   4822..4838    -  protein_bind   lac operator: The lac repressor binds to the lac operator to inhibit transcription in E. coli. This inhibition can be relieved by adding lactose or isopropyl-β-D-thiogalactopyranoside (IPTG). lac repressor encoded by lacI
   4846..4876    -  promoter       lac promoter: promoter for the E. coli lac operon
   4891..4912    -  protein_bind   CAP binding site: CAP binding activates transcription in the presence of cAMP. E. coli catabolite activator protein
   4925..4964    -  CDS            lacI (fragment): lac repressor; lacI; The lac repressor binds to the lac operator to inhibit transcription in E. coli. This inhibition can be relieved by adding lactose or isopropyl-β-D-thiogalactopyranoside (IPTG).
   4971..4993    +  promoter       SV40 promoter (fragment): SV40 enhancer and early promoter
   5017..5152    +  rep_origin     SV40 ori: SV40 origin of replication
   5172..5306    +  polyA_signal   SV40 poly(A) signal: SV40 polyadenylation signal
   5308..5362    -  CDS            lacI (fragment): lac repressor; lacI; The lac repressor binds to the lac operator to inhibit transcription in E. coli. This inhibition can be relieved by adding lactose or isopropyl-β-D-thiogalactopyranoside (IPTG).
   5545..6133    -  rep_origin     ori: high-copy-number ColE1/pMB1/pBR322/pUC origin of replication
   6304..7164    -  CDS            AmpR: β-lactamase; bla; confers resistance to ampicillin, carbenicillin, and related antibiotics
   7165..7269    -  promoter       AmpR promoter: bla
   7300..366     +  enhancer       CMV enhancer (across the origin): human cytomegalovirus immediate early enhancer
>Addgene plasmid #59319 | pCAG-HA-NLGN3 R451C | depositor full sequence | sequence record 107092 | pCAG-HA-NLGN3 R451C sequence 7313 bps
ACTAGTTATTAATAGTAATCAATTACGGGGTCATTAGTTCATAGCCCATATATGGAGTTCCGCGTTACAT
AACTTACGGTAAATGGCCCGCCTGGCTGACCGCCCAACGACCCCCGCCCATTGACGTCAATAATGACGTA
TGTTCCCATAGTAACGCCAATAGGGACTTTCCATTGACGTCAATGGGTGGAGTATTTACGGTAAACTGCC
CACTTGGCAGTACATCAAGTGTATCATATGCCAAGTACGCCCCCTATTGACGTCAATGACGGTAAATGGC
CCGCCTGGCATTATGCCCAGTACATGACCTTATGGGACTTTCCTACTTGGCAGTACATCTACGTATTAGT
CATCGCTATTACCATGGTCGAGGTGAGCCCCACGTTCTGCTTCACTCTCCCCATCTCCCCCCCCTCCCCA
CCCCCAATTTTGTATTTATTTATTTTTTAATTATTTTGTGCAGCGATGGGGGCGGGGGGGGGGGGGGGGC
GCGCGCCAGGCGGGGCGGGGCGGGGCGAGGGGCGGGGCGGGGCGAGGCGGAGAGGTGCGGCGGCAGCCAA
TCAGAGCGGCGCGCTCCGAAAGTTTCCTTTTATGGCGAGGCGGCGGCGGCGGCGGCCCTATAAAAAGCGA
AGCGCGCGGCGGGCGGGGAGTCGCTGCGACGCTGCCTTCGCCCCGTGCCCCGCTCCGCCGCCGCCTCGCG
CCGCCCGCCCCGGCTCTGACTGACCGCGTTACTCCCACAGGTGAGCGGGCGGGACGGCCCTTCTCCTCCG
GGCTGTAATTAGCGCTTGGTTTAATGACGGCTTGTTTCTTTTCTGTGGCTGCGTGAAAGCCTTGAGGGGC
TCCGGGAGGGCCCTTTGTGCGGGGGGAGCGGCTCGGGGGGTGCGTGCGTGTGTGTGTGCGTGGGGAGCGC
CGCGTGCGGCTCCGCGCTGCCCGGCGGCTGTGAGCGCTGCGGGCGCGGCGCGGGGCTTTGTGCGCTCCGC
AGTGTGCGCGAGGGGAGCGCGGCCGGGGGCGGTGCCCCGCGGTGCGGGGGGGGCTGCGAGGGGAACAAAG
GCTGCGTGCGGGGTGTGTGCGTGGGGGGGTGAGCAGGGGGTGTGGGCGCGTCGGTCGGGCTGCAACCCCC
CCTGCACCCCCCTCCCCGAGTTGCTGAGCACGGCCCGGCTTCGGGTGCGGGGCTCCGTACGGGGCGTGGC
GCGGGGCTCGCCGTGCCGGGCGGGGGGTGGCGGCAGGTGGGGGTGCCGGGCGGGGCGGGGCCGCCTCGGG
CCGGGGAGGGCTCGGGGGAGGGGCGCGGCGGCCCCCGGAGCGCCGGCGGCTGTCGAGGCGCGGCGAGCCG
CAGCCATTGCCTTTTATGGTAATCGTGCGAGAGGGCGCAGGGACTTCCTTTGTCCCAAATCTGTGCGGAG
CCGAAATCTGGGAGGCGCCGCCGCACCCCCTCTAGCGGGCGCGGGGCGAAGCGGTGCGGCGCCGGCAGGA
AGGAAATGGGCGGGGAGGGCCTTCGTGCGTCGCCGCGCCGCCGTCCCCTTCTCCCTCTCCAGCCTCGGGG
CTGTCCGCGGGGGGACGGCTGCCTTCGGGGGGGACGGGGCAGGGCGGGGTTCGGCTTCTGGCGTGTGACC
GGCGGCTCTAGAGCCTCTGCTAACCATGTTCATGCCTTCTTCTTTTTCCTACAGCTCCTGGGCAACGTGC
TGGTTATTGTGCTGTCTCATCATTTTGGCAAAGAATTCGCGGCCGCTAGCACCATGGCTGCTGGCTGCCT
GCTGGCCTGGACGCTGACACTTTGGCAGGCGTGGCTGATCCTGATCGGGCCCTCGTCGGAGTACCCATAC
GACGTCCCAGACTACGCTGGTACCGCACCCACAGTCAACACTCACTTTGGGAAGCTAAGGGGTGCCCGAG
TACCACTGCCCAGTGAGATCCTGGGGCCTGTGGACCAATACCTGGGGGTGCCCTACGCAGCTCCCCCGAT
CGGCGAGAAACGTTTCCTGCCCCCTGAACCACCCCCATACTGGTCGGGCATCCGGAACGCCACACACTTT
CCACCAGTGTGCCCCCAGAACATCCACACAGCTGTGCCCGAAGTCATGCTGCCGGTCTGGTTCACTGCCA
ACTTGGATATCGTCGCTACTTACATCCAGGAGCCCAACGAAGACTGTCTCTACCTGAACGTCTATGTGCC
GACGGAGGATGGATCCGGCGCTAAGAAACAGGGCGAGGACTTAGCGGATAATGACGGGGATGAAGATGAA
GACATCCGGGACAGTGGTGCTAAACCCGTCATGGTCTACATCCACGGAGGCTCTTACATGGAAGGGACAG
GCAACATGATTGATGGCAGCATCCTCGCCAGTTATGGCAATGTCATCGTCATCACCCTCAACTATCGGGT
TGGAGTGCTAGGTTTCCTGAGTACTGGAGATCAGGCTGCCAAGGGCAACTATGGGCTCCTTGACCAGATC
CAGGCCCTCCGCTGGGTGAGCGAGAATATTGCCTTCTTCGGGGGAGACCCCCGCCGGATCACTGTCTTTG
GCTCGGGCATTGGTGCATCCTGCGTCAGCCTCCTAACGTTGTCACATCACTCAGAGGGACTTTTCCAGAG
AGCCATCATCCAAAGTGGCTCTGCTCTGTCCAGCTGGGCTGTGAACTACCAACCAGTGAAGTACACCAGC
CTGCTGGCAGACAAAGTGGGCTGTAATGTGCTGGACACCGTGGATATGGTGGACTGTCTTCGGCAAAAGA
GTGCCAAGGAGCTGGTAGAGCAGGACATCCAGCCAGCCCGCTACCACGTGGCCTTTGGCCCTGTGATTGA
TGGTGATGTCATTCCTGATGACCCTGAGATCCTCATGGAGCAGGGCGAGTTCCTCAACTATGACATCATG
CTAGGTGTCAACCAGGGCGAGGGTCTCAAGTTTGTGGAAGGGGTGGTGGACCCTGAGGATGGTGTCTCTG
GCACTGACTTTGACTATTCCGTCTCCAATTTTGTGGACAATCTGTATGGCTATCCTGAGGGTAAGGACAC
CCTGCGAGAGACCATCAAGTTCATGTATACAGACTGGGCAGACCGTGACAACCCTGAGACCCGCTGTAAA
ACACTGGTGGCACTCTTCACTGACCACCAGTGGGTGGAGCCCTCAGTGGTGACAGCCGATCTGCATGCCC
GCTACGGCTCGCCTACCTACTTCTACGCCTTCTATCATCACTGCCAGAGCCTCATGAAGCCTGCTTGGTC
AGATGCAGCTCATGGGGATGAAGTACCCTATGTTTTTGGGGTTCCTATGGTAGGCCCCACTGACCTTTTC
CCCTGCAACTTCTCCAAGAATGATGTTATGCTCAGTGCTGTCGTCATGACCTATTGGACCAACTTTGCCA
AGACTGGGGATCCCAACAAGCCGGTCCCCCAGGACACCAAGTTCATTCACACCAAGGCCAACCGCTTTGA
GGAAGTGGCCTGGTCCAAATACAATCCCCGAGACCAGCTCTACCTTCACATCGGGCTGAAACCAAGGGTC
CGAGATCATTACCGGGCCACTAAGGTGGCCTTTTGGAAACATCTGGTGCCGCACCTATACAACCTGCATG
ACATGTTCCACTATACGTCCACCACCACCAAAGTGCCGCCTCCGGATACCACCCACAGCTCCCACATCAC
CCGCAGGCCCAATGGCAAGACCTGGAGCACCAAGCGGCCAGCCATCTCACCTGCCTACAGCAACGAGAAT
GCCCAGGGGTCCTGGAACGGGGACCAGGATGCAGGGCCACTCCTGGTGGAGAACCCTCGTGACTACTCCA
CTGAATTAAGTGTCACCATCGCCGTGGGGGCCTCCATCCTGTTCCTTAACGTTCTGGCCTTCGCTGCCCT
CTACTACCGTAAGGACAAACGGCGCCAGGAGCCCCTGCGGCAGCCTAGCCCTCAGCGGGGAGCCTGGGCC
CCGGAGTTGGGAGCTGCTCCAGAGGAGGAGCTGGCAGCATTACAACTGGGCCCCACCCACCACGAGTGTG
AGGCCAGTCCCCCCCATGACACGCTGCGCCTCACTGCATTGCCCGACTACACCCTGACCCTGCGGCGCTC
CCCGGATGACATCCCACTCATGACCCCCAACACCATCACTATGATCCCCAACTCCCTGGTAGGGCTGCAG
ACATTGCACCCCTATAACACCTTTGCCGCAGGGTTCAACAGTACCGGGCTGCCCCACTCACACTCCACTA
CCCGGGTATAGCTCGAGGTACCCCCGGGGAGCTCAATTCACTCCTCAGGTGCAGGCTGCCTATCAGAAGG
TGGTGGCTGGTGTGGCCAATGCCCTGGCTCACAAATACCACTGAGATCTTTTTCCCTCTGCCAAAAATTA
TGGGGACATCATGAAGCCCCTTGAGCATCTGACTTCTGGCTAATAAAGGAAATTTATTTTCATTGCAATA
GTGTGTTGGAATTTTTTGTGTCTCTCACTCGGAAGGACATATGGGAGGGCAAATCATTTAAAACATCAGA
ATGAGTATTTGGTTTAGAGTTTGGCAACATATGCCCATATGCTGGCTGCCATGAACAAAGGTTGGCTATA
AAGAGGTCATCAGTATATGAAACAGCCCCCTGCTGTCCATTCCTTATTCCATAGAAAAGCCTTGACTTGA
GGTTAGATTTTTTTTATATTTTGTTTTGTGTTATTTTTTTCTTTAACATCCCTAAAATTTTCCTTACATG
TTTTACTAGCCAGATTTTTCCTCCTCTCCTGACTACTCCCAGTCATAGCTGTCCCTCTTCTCTTATGGAG
ATCCCTCGACCTGCAGCCCAAGCTTGGCGTAATCATGGTCATAGCTGTTTCCTGTGTGAAATTGTTATCC
GCTCACAATTCCACACAACATACGAGCCGGAAGCATAAAGTGTAAAGCCTGGGGTGCCTAATGAGTGAGC
TAACTCACATTAATTGCGTTGCGCTCACTGCCCGCTTTCCAGTCGGGAAACCTGTCGTGCCAGCGGATCC
GCATCTCAATTAGTCAGCAACCATAGTCCCGCCCCTAACTCCGCCCATCCCGCCCCTAACTCCGCCCAGT
TCCGCCCATTCTCCGCCCCATGGCTGACTAATTTTTTTTATTTATGCAGAGGCCGAGGCCGCCTCGGCCT
CTGAGCTATTCCAGAAGTAGTGAGGAGGCTTTTTTGGAGGCCTAGGCTTTTGCAAAAAGCTAACTTGTTT
ATTGCAGCTTATAATGGTTACAAATAAAGCAATAGCATCACAAATTTCACAAATAAAGCATTTTTTTCAC
TGCATTCTAGTTGTGGTTTGTCCAAACTCATCAATGTATCTTATCATGTCTGGATCCGCTGCATTAATGA
ATCGGCCAACGCGCGGGGAGAGGCGGTTTGCGTATTGGGCGCTCTTCCGCTTCCTCGCTCACTGACTCGC
TGCGCTCGGTCGTTCGGCTGCGGCGAGCGGTATCAGCTCACTCAAAGGCGGTAATACGGTTATCCACAGA
ATCAGGGGATAACGCAGGAAAGAACATGTGAGCAAAAGGCCAGCAAAAGGCCAGGAACCGTAAAAAGGCC
GCGTTGCTGGCGTTTTTCCATAGGCTCCGCCCCCCTGACGAGCATCACAAAAATCGACGCTCAAGTCAGA
GGTGGCGAAACCCGACAGGACTATAAAGATACCAGGCGTTTCCCCCTGGAAGCTCCCTCGTGCGCTCTCC
TGTTCCGACCCTGCCGCTTACCGGATACCTGTCCGCCTTTCTCCCTTCGGGAAGCGTGGCGCTTTCTCAT
AGCTCACGCTGTAGGTATCTCAGTTCGGTGTAGGTCGTTCGCTCCAAGCTGGGCTGTGTGCACGAACCCC
CCGTTCAGCCCGACCGCTGCGCCTTATCCGGTAACTATCGTCTTGAGTCCAACCCGGTAAGACACGACTT
ATCGCCACTGGCAGCAGCCACTGGTAACAGGATTAGCAGAGCGAGGTATGTAGGCGGTGCTACAGAGTTC
TTGAAGTGGTGGCCTAACTACGGCTACACTAGAAGAACAGTATTTGGTATCTGCGCTCTGCTGAAGCCAG
TTACCTTCGGAAAAAGAGTTGGTAGCTCTTGATCCGGCAAACAAACCACCGCTGGTAGCGGTGGTTTTTT
TGTTTGCAAGCAGCAGATTACGCGCAGAAAAAAAGGATCTCAAGAAGATCCTTTGATCTTTTCTACGGGG
TCTGACGCTCAGTGGAACGAAAACTCACGTTAAGGGATTTTGGTCATGAGATTATCAAAAAGGATCTTCA
CCTAGATCCTTTTAAATTAAAAATGAAGTTTTAAATCAATCTAAAGTATATATGAGTAAACTTGGTCTGA
CAGTTACCAATGCTTAATCAGTGAGGCACCTATCTCAGCGATCTGTCTATTTCGTTCATCCATAGTTGCC
TGACTCCCCGTCGTGTAGATAACTACGATACGGGAGGGCTTACCATCTGGCCCCAGTGCTGCAATGATAC
CGCGAGACCCACGCTCACCGGCTCCAGATTTATCAGCAATAAACCAGCCAGCCGGAAGGGCCGAGCGCAG
AAGTGGTCCTGCAACTTTATCCGCCTCCATCCAGTCTATTAATTGTTGCCGGGAAGCTAGAGTAAGTAGT
TCGCCAGTTAATAGTTTGCGCAACGTTGTTGCCATTGCTACAGGCATCGTGGTGTCACGCTCGTCGTTTG
GTATGGCTTCATTCAGCTCCGGTTCCCAACGATCAAGGCGAGTTACATGATCCCCCATGTTGTGCAAAAA
AGCGGTTAGCTCCTTCGGTCCTCCGATCGTTGTCAGAAGTAAGTTGGCCGCAGTGTTATCACTCATGGTT
ATGGCAGCACTGCATAATTCTCTTACTGTCATGCCATCCGTAAGATGCTTTTCTGTGACTGGTGAGTACT
CAACCAAGTCATTCTGAGAATAGTGTATGCGGCGACCGAGTTGCTCTTGCCCGGCGTCAATACGGGATAA
TACCGCGCCACATAGCAGAACTTTAAAAGTGCTCATCATTGGAAAACGTTCTTCGGGGCGAAAACTCTCA
AGGATCTTACCGCTGTTGAGATCCAGTTCGATGTAACCCACTCGTGCACCCAACTGATCTTCAGCATCTT
TTACTTTCACCAGCGTTTCTGGGTGAGCAAAAACAGGAAGGCAAAATGCCGCAAAAAAGGGAATAAGGGC
GACACGGAAATGTTGAATACTCATACTCTTCCTTTTTCAATATTATTGAAGCATTTATCAGGGTTATTGT
CTCATGAGCGGATACATATTTGAATGTATTTAGAAAAATAAACAAATAGGGGTTCCGCGCACATTTCCCC
GAAAAGTGCCACCTGGGTCGACATTGATTATTG
