>Addgene plasmid #59319 | pCAG-HA-NLGN3 R451C | addgene partial sequence | sequence record 115379 | pCAG-F 5'-GCAACGTGCTGGTTATTGTG-3'
CACCATGGCTGCTGGCTGCCTGCTGGCCTGGACGCTGACACTTTGGCAGGCGTGGCTGATCCTGATCGGG
CCCTCGTCGGAGTACCCATACGACGTCCCAGACTACGCTGGTACCGCACCCACAGTCAACACTCACTTTG
GGAAGCTAAGGGGTGCCCGAGTACCACTGCCCAGTGAGATCCTGGGGCCTGTGGACCAATACCTGGGGGT
GCCCTACGCAGCTCCCCCGATCGGCGAGAAACGTTTCCTGCCCCCTGAACCACCCCCATACTGGTCGGGC
ATCCGGAACGCCACACACTTTCCACCAGTGTGCCCCCAGAACATCCACACAGCTGTGCCCGAAGTCATGC
TGCCGGTCTGGTTCACTGCCAACTTGGATATCGTCGCTACTTACATCCAGGAGCCCAACGAAGACTGTCT
CTACCTGAACGTCTATGTGCCGACGGAGGATGGATCCGGCGCTAAGAAACAGGGCGAGGACTTAGCGGAT
AATGACGGGGATGAAGATGAAGACATCCGGGACAGTGGTGCTAAACCCGTCATGGTCTACATCCACGGAG
GCTCTTACATGGAAGGGACAGGCAACATGATTGATGGCAGCATCCTCGCCAGTTATGGCAATGTCATCGT
CATCACCCTCAACTATCGGGTTGGAGTGCTAGGTTTCCTGAGTACTGGAGATCAGGCTGCCAAGGGCAAC
TATGGGCTCCTTGACCAGATCCAGGCCCTCCGCTGGGTGAGCGAGAATATTGCCTTCTTCGGGGGAGACC
CCCGCCGGATCACTGTCTTTGGCTCGGNTTTCAGCCCCGATGTGAAANGTAGAGCTGGTCTCGGGGATTG
TATTTGGACCAGGCCACTTCCTCAAAGCGGTTTGGCCTTGGTGTGAATGAACTTGGTGTCCTGGNGGAAC
CGGCNTTGTTTGGGATCCCCCAGTCTTGGCAAAANTTGGTCCCAATAAGGTCATGAACNAACAGCNACTG
AANCATAACATCATTNTTTGGAAAANTTGCCAGGNGAAAAA
