>Addgene plasmid #59319 | pCAG-HA-NLGN3 R451C | addgene partial sequence | sequence record 115501 | Bglob-pA-R 5'-ttttggcagagggaaaaaga-3'
CCACCTTCTGATAGGCAGCCTGCACCTGAGGAGTGAATTGAGCTCCCCGGGGGTACCTCGAGCTATACCC
GGGTAGTGGAGTGTGAGTGGGGCAGCCCGGTACTGTTGAACCCTGCGGCAAAGGTGTTATAGGGGTGCAA
TGTCTGCAGCCCTACCAGGGAGTTGGGGATCATAGTGATGGTGTTGGGGGTCATGAGTGGGATGTCATCC
GGGGAGCGCCGCAGGGTCAGGGTGTAGTCGGGCAATGCAGTGAGGCGCAGCGTGTCATGGGGGGGACTGG
CCTCACACTCGTGGTGGGTGGGGCCCAGTTGTAATGCTGCCAGCTCCTCCTCTGGAGCAGCTCCCAACTC
CGGGGCCCAGGCTCCCCGCTGAGGGCTAGGCTGCCGCAGGGGCTCCTGGCGCCGTTTGTCCTTACGGTAG
TAGAGGGCAGCGAAGGCCAGAACGTTAAGGAACAGGATGGAGGCCCCCACGGCGATGGTGACACTTAATT
CAGTGGAGTAGTCACGAGGGTTCTCCACCAGGAGTGGCCCTGCATCCTGGTCCCCGTTCCAGGACCCCTG
GGCATTCTCGTTGCTGTAGGCAGGTGAGATGGCTGGCCGCTTGGTGCTCCAGGTCTTGCCATTGGGCCTG
CGGGTGATGTGGGAGCTGTGGGTGGTATCCGGAGGCGGCACTTTGGTGGTGGTGGACGTATAGTGGAACA
TGTCATGCAGGTTGTATAGGTGCGGCACCAGATGTTTCCAAAAGGCCACCTTAGTGGCCCGGTAATGATC
TCGGACCCTTGGTTTCAGCCCGATGTGAAGGTAGAGCTGGTCTCGGGGATTGTATTTGGACCAGGCCACT
TCCTCAAAGCGGTTGGCCTTGGTGTGAATGAACTTGGTGTCCTGGGGGACCGGCTTGTTGGGATCCCCAG
TCTTGGCAAAGTTGGTCCAATAGGTCATGA
