>Addgene plasmid #59319 | pCAG-HA-NLGN3 R451C | addgene partial sequence | sequence record 117378 | hNLGN3-F 5'-cctgatgaccctgagatcctc-3'
AGGTGTCAACCAGGGCGAGGGTCTCAAGTTTGTGGAAGGGGTGGTGGACCCTGAGGATGGTGTCTCTGGC
ACTGACTTTGACTATTCCGTCTCCAATTTTGTGGACAATCTGTATGGCTATCCTGAGGGTAAGGACACCC
TGCGAGAGACCATCAAGTTCATGTATACAGACTGGGCAGACCGTGACAACCCTGAGACCCGCTGTAAAAC
ACTGGTGGCACTCTTCACTGACCACCAGTGGGTGGAGCCCTCAGTGGTGACAGCCGATCTGCATGCCCGC
TACGGCTCGCCTACCTACTTCTACGCCTTCTATCATCACTGCCAGAGCCTCATGAAGCCTGCTTGGTCAG
ATGCAGCTCATGGGGATGAAGTACCCTATGTTTTTGGGGTTCCTATGGTAGGCCCCACTGACCTTTTCCC
CTGCAACTTCTCCAAGAATGATGTTATGCTCAGTGCTGTCGTCATGACCTATTGGACCAACTTTGCCAAG
ACTGGGGATCCCAACAAGCCGGTCCCCCAGGACACCAAGTTCATTCACACCAAGGCCAACCGCTTTGAGG
AAGTGGCCTGGTCCAAATACAATCCCCGAGACCAGCTCTACCTTCACATCGGGCTGAAACCAAGGGTCCG
AGATCATTACCGGGCCACTAAGGTGGCCTTTTGGAAACATCTGGTGCCGCACCTATACAACCTGCATGAC
ATGTTCCACTATACGTCCACCACCACCAAAGTGCCGCCTCCGGATACCACCCACAGCTCCCACATCACCC
GCAGGCCCAATGGCAAGACCTGGAGCACCAAGCGGCCAGCCATCTCACCTGCCTACAG
